Addgene plasmid #171002: EGFP-uTEV1-MAVS-mTA4
Purpose: HiLITR protease with MAVS [Y536delinsFIVLI] C-terminal tmd targeting information (Mitochondria and ER insertion)
Depositing lab: Alice Ting. Depositing organization: Stanford University. Publication: An engineered transcriptional reporter of protein localization identifies regulators of mitochondrial and ER membrane protein trafficking in high-throughput CRISPRi screens. Coukos RW, Yao D, Sanchez ML, Strand ET, Olive ME, Udeshi ND, Weissman JS, Carr SA, Bassik MC, Ting AY. Elife. 2021 Aug 20;10. pii: 69142. doi: 10.7554/eLife.69142. PubMed 34414886.
Backbone
  Vector backbone: pCW-Cas9
  Backbone size w/o insert (bp): 8000
  Vector type: Mammalian Expression, Lentiviral, Synthetic Biology
  Selectable markers: EGFP
Growth in bacteria
  Bacterial resistance: Ampicillin, 100 μg/mL
  Growth temperature: 37°C
  Growth strain: NEB Stable
  Copy number: High Copy
Gene/Insert
  Gene/Insert name: EGFP-uTEV1-MAVS(tmd)[Y536delinsFIVLI]
  Species: Synthetic
  Insert size (bp): 1600
  Mutation: MAVS(tmd)[Y536delinsFIVLI]
  Promoter: pTRE-tight (TetOn)
  Cloning method: Gibson Cloning
Terms and licenses: Academic/Nonprofit Terms; Industry Terms: Not Available to Industry
How to cite: EGFP-uTEV1-MAVS-mTA4 was a gift from Alice Ting (Addgene plasmid # 171002 ; http://n2t.net/addgene:171002 ; RRID:Addgene_171002)
