[The description below was written by a language model from this plasmid's Addgene catalogue record and pLannotate feature annotations shown in this document.]
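Description:
EGFP-uTEV1-MAVS-mTA4 is a third-generation-style, self-inactivating HIV-1 lentiviral vector built on the pCW-Cas9 backbone for doxycycline-inducible expression in mammalian cells. It is propagated in E. coli through a high-copy ColE1/pUC origin with ampicillin resistance. The viral portion comprises an RSV promoter driving a truncated 5' LTR, the Ψ packaging signal with a gag fragment, the RRE, cPPT/CTS, a WPRE fragment and a ΔU3 3' LTR, followed by an SV40 poly(A) signal and SV40 origin. No drug resistance marker for mammalian cells is annotated. The record lists EGFP as the selectable marker, so transduced cells would be identified by fluorescence.

The payload is a synthetic fusion of about 1.6 kb placed under the tight TRE promoter (seven tet operators plus a minimal CMV promoter). It consists of EGFP, a TEV protease variant named uTEV1, and a C-terminal fragment of human MAVS containing its transmembrane domain. The MAVS segment carries the Y536delinsFIVLI change, which according to the record directs insertion into both mitochondria and the ER. Downstream, a human PGK promoter constitutively drives a reverse tetracycline transactivator annotated as rtTA3, making the vector an all-in-one Tet-On system in which doxycycline switches on the fusion.

The construct serves as the protease component of HiLITR, a transcriptional reporter of protein localization. Here the tail-anchor variant determines where the protease resides, and EGFP allows its expression and location to be visualised. The associated work applied this system in high-throughput CRISPRi screens for regulators of mitochondrial and ER membrane protein trafficking.
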