Features (pLannotate 1.2.2; 27 found; start..end, strand, type, name):
    365..482     -  misc_feature   cPPT/CTS: central polypurine tract and central termination sequence of HIV-1
    523..547     -  CDS            Rev (fragment): human immunodeficiency virus 1 (HIV-1) Rev protein; rev; enhances nuclear export of unspliced and incompletely spliced viral mRNAs
    924..1157    -  misc_feature   RRE: The Rev response element (RRE) of HIV-1 allows for Rev-dependent mRNA export from the nucleus to the cytoplasm.
   1303..1666    -  CDS            HIV-1 gag (fragment): gag protein from human immunodeficiency virus 1; gag
   1650..1775    -  misc_feature   HIV-1 Ψ: packaging signal of human immunodeficiency virus type 1
   1822..2002    -  LTR            5' LTR (truncated): truncated 5' long terminal repeat (LTR) from HIV-1
   2003..2229    -  promoter       RSV promoter: Rous sarcoma virus enhancer/promoter
   2257..2275    -  promoter       T3 promoter: promoter for bacteriophage T3 RNA polymerase
   2320..2336    -  protein_bind   lac operator: The lac repressor binds to the lac operator to inhibit transcription in E. coli. This inhibition can be relieved by adding lactose or isopropyl-β-D-thiogalactopyranoside (IPTG). lac repressor encoded by lacI
   2344..2374    -  promoter       lac promoter: promoter for the E. coli lac operon
   2389..2410    -  protein_bind   CAP binding site: CAP binding activates transcription in the presence of cAMP. E. coli catabolite activator protein
   2423..2515    -  CDS            lacI (fragment): lac repressor; lacI; The lac repressor binds to the lac operator to inhibit transcription in E. coli. This inhibition can be relieved by adding lactose or isopropyl-β-D-thiogalactopyranoside (IPTG).
   2698..3286    -  rep_origin     ori: high-copy-number ColE1/pMB1/pBR322/pUC origin of replication
   3457..4317    -  CDS            AmpR: β-lactamase; bla; confers resistance to ampicillin, carbenicillin, and related antibiotics
   4318..4381    -  promoter       AmpR promoter: bla
   4389..4524    -  rep_origin     SV40 ori: SV40 origin of replication
   4564..4685    -  polyA_signal   SV40 poly(A) signal: SV40 polyadenylation signal
   4757..4990    -  LTR            3' LTR (ΔU3): self-inactivating 3' long terminal repeat (LTR) from HIV-1
   4992..5063    -  CDS            nef (fragment): NEF_HV1Z2 - Experimental evidence at protein level: Swiss-Prot protein existence level 1. Extracellular Nef protein targets CD4(+) T-lymphocytes for apoptosis by interacting with CXCR4 surface receptors. From Human immunodeficiency virus type 1 group M subtype D (isolate Z2/CDC-Z34) (HIV-1).
   5089..5637    -  misc_feature   WPRE (fragment): woodchuck hepatitis virus posttranscriptional regulatory element
   5673..5783    -  CDS            VP48: 3 tandem repeats of the minimal activation domain of herpes simplex virus VP16 (Cheng et al., 2013)
   5713..6410    -  CDS            rtTA3 (fragment): reverse tetracycline transactivator 3 activates expression from Tet-responsive promoters in the presence of doxycycline
   6420..6930    -  promoter       hPGK promoter: human phosphoglycerate kinase 1 promoter
   6948..7052    -  CDS            MAVS (fragment): MAVS_HUMAN - Also known as IPS1, KIAA1271, VISA. Experimental evidence at protein level: Swiss-Prot protein existence level 1. Required for innate immune defense against viruses (PubMed:16125763, PubMed:16127453, PubMed:16153868, PubMed:16177806, PubMed:19631370, PubMed:20451243, PubMed:23087404, PubMed:20127681, PubMed:21170385). Acts downstream of DHX33, DDX58/RIG-I and IFIH1/MDA5, which detect intracellular dsRNA produced during viral replication, to coordinate pathways leading to the activation of NF-kappa-B, IRF3 and IRF7, and to the subsequent induction of antiviral cytokines such as IFN
   7173..7829    -  CDS            TEV protease (fragment): tobacco etch virus protease (Kapust et al., 2001)
   7866..8582    -  CDS            EGFP: EGFP is a basic (constitutively fluorescent) green fluorescent protein published in 1996, derived from Aequorea victoria. It is reported to be a rapidly-maturing weak dimer with moderate acid sensitivity.
   8605..311     -  promoter       tight TRE promoter (across the origin): Tet-responsive promoter PTight, consisting of seven tet operator sequences followed by the minimal CMV promoter
>Addgene plasmid #171002 | EGFP-uTEV1-MAVS-mTA4 | addgene full sequence | sequence record 335829 | Addgene NGS Result
ATCTGACGGTTCACTAAACGAGCTCTGCTTATATAGGCCTCCCACCGTACACGCCTACCTCGACATACGT
TCTCTATCACTGATAGGGAGTAAACTCGACATACGTTCTCTATCACTGATAGGGATAAACTCGACATACG
TTCTCTATCACTGATAGGGAGTAAACTCGACATACGTTCTCTATCACTGATAGGGAGTAAACTCGACATA
CGTTCTCTATCACTGATAGGGAGTAAACTCGACATCGTTCTCTATCACTGATAGGGAGTAAACTCGACAT
ACGTTCTCTATCACTGATAGGGAGTAAACTCGACATATCGATTCGCGGCCAAAGTGGATCTCTGCTGTCC
CTGTAATAAACCCGAAAATTTTGAATTTTTGTAATTTGTTTTTGTAATTCTTTAGTTTGTATGTCTGTTG
CTATTATGTCTACTATTCTTTCCCCTGCACTGTACCCCCCAATCCCCCCTTTTCTTTTAAAATTGTGGAT
GAATACTGCCATTTGTCTCGAGGTCGAGAATTGTCCCCTCGGGGTTGGGAGGTGGGTCTGAAACGATAAT
GGTGAATATCCCTGCCTAACTCTATTCACTATAGAAAGTACAGCAAAAACTATTCTTAAACCTACCAAGC
CTCCTACTATCATTATGAATAATTTTATATACCACAGCCAATTTGTTATGTTAAACCAATTCCACAAACT
TGCCCATTTATCTAATTCCAATAATTCTTGTTCATTCTTTTCTTGCTGGTTTTGCGATTCTTCAATTAAG
GAGTGTATTAAGCTTGTGTAATTGTTAATTTCTCTGTCCCACTCCATCCAGGTCGTGTGATTCCAAATCT
GTTCCAGAGATTTATTACTCCAACTAGCATTCCAAGGCACAGCAGTGGTGCAAATGAGTTTTCCAGAGCA
ACCCCAAATCCCCAGGAGCTGTTGATCCTTTAGGTATCTTTCCACAGCCAGGATTCTTGCCTGGAGCTGC
TTGATGCCCCAGACTGTGAGTTGCAACAGATGCTGTTGCGCCTCAATAGCCCTCAGCAAATTGTTCTGCT
GCTGCACTATACCAGACAATAATTGTCTGGCCTGTACCGTCAGCGTCATTGACGCTGCGCCCATAGTGCT
TCCTGCTGCTCCCAAGAACCCAAGGAACAAAGCTCCTATTCCCACTGCTCTTTTTTCTCTCTGCACCACT
CTTCTCTTTGCCTTGGTGGGTGCTACTCCTAATGGTTCAATTTTTACTACTTTATATTTATATAATTCAC
TTCTCCAATTGTCCCTCATATCTCCTCCTCCAGGTCTGAAGATCAGCGGCCGCTTGCTGTGCGGTGGTCT
TACTTTTGTTTTGCTCTTCCTCTATCTTGTCTAAAGCTTCCTTGGTGTCTTTTATCTCTATCCTTTGATG
CACACAATAGAGGGTTGCTACTGTATTATATAATGATCTAAGTTCTTCTGATCCTGTCTGAAGGGATGGT
TGTAGCTGTCCCAGTATTTGTCTACAGCCTTCTGATGTTTCTAACAGGCCAGGATTAACTGCGAATCGTT
CTAGCTCCCTGCTTGCCCATACTATATGTTTTAATTTATATTTTTTCTTTCCCCCTGGCCTTAACCGAAT
TTTTTCCCATCGCGATCTAATTCTCCCCCGCTTAATACTGACGCTCTCGCACCCATCTCTCTCCTTCTAG
CCTCCGCTAGTCAAAATTTTTGGCGTACTCACCAGTCGCCGCCCCTCGCCTCTTGCCGTGCGCGCTTCAG
CAAGCCGAGTCCTGCGTCGAGAGAGCTCCTCTGGTTTCCCTTTCGCTTTCAAGTCCCTGTTCGGGCGCCA
CTGCTAGAGATTTTCCACACTGACTAAAAGGGTCTGAGGGATCTCTAGTTACCAGAGTCACACAACAGAC
GGGCACACACTACTTGAAGCACTCAAGGCAAGCTTTATTGAGGCTTAAGCAGTGGGTTCCCTAGTTAGCC
AGAGAGCTCCCAGGCTCAGATCTGGTCTAACCAGAGAGACCCGTTTATGTATCGAGCTAGGCACTTAAAT
ACAATATCTCTGCAATGCGGCAATTCAGTGGTTCGTCCAATCCATGTCAGACCCGTCTGTTGCCTTCCTA
ATAAGGCACGATCGTACCACCTTACTTCCACCAATCGGCATGCACGGTGCTTTTTCTCTCCTTGTAAGGC
ATGTTGCTAACTCATCGTTACCATGTTGCAAGACTACAAGAGTATTGCATAAGACTACATTAAGCTTGCA
GCTCCAGCTTTTGTTCCCTTTAGTGAGGGTTAATTGCGCGCTTGGCGTAATCATGGTCATAGCTGTTTCC
TGTGTGAAATTGTTATCCGCTCACAATTCCACACAACATACGAGCCGGAAGCATAAAGTGTAAAGCCTGG
GGTGCCTAATGAGTGAGCTAACTCACATTAATTGCGTTGCGCTCACTGCCCGCTTTCCAGTCGGGAAACC
TGTCGTGCCAGCTGCATTAATGAATCGGCCAACGCGCGGGGAGAGGCGGTTTGCGTATTGGGCGCTCTTC
CGCTTCCTCGCTCACTGACTCGCTGCGCTCGGTCGTTCGGCTGCGGCGAGCGGTATCAGCTCACTCAAAG
GCGGTAATACGGTTATCCACAGAATCAGGGGATAACGCAGGAAAGAACATGTGAGCAAAAGGCCAGCAAA
AGGCCAGGAACCGTAAAAAGGCCGCGTTGCTGGCGTTTTTCCATAGGCTCCGCCCCCCTGACGAGCATCA
CAAAAATCGACGCTCAAGTCAGAGGTGGCGAAACCCGACAGGACTATAAAGATACCAGGCGTTTCCCCCT
GGAAGCTCCCTCGTGCGCTCTCCTGTTCCGACCCTGCCGCTTACCGGATACCTGTCCGCCTTTCTCCCTT
CGGGAAGCGTGGCGCTTTCTCATAGCTCACGCTGTAGGTATCTCAGTTCGGTGTAGGTCGTTCGCTCCAA
GCTGGGCTGTGTGCACGAACCCCCCGTTCAGCCCGACCGCTGCGCCTTATCCGGTAACTATCGTCTTGAG
TCCAACCCGGTAAGACACGACTTATCGCCACTGGCAGCAGCCACTGGTAACAGGATTAGCAGAGCGAGGT
ATGTAGGCGGTGCTACAGAGTTCTTGAAGTGGTGGCCTAACTACGGCTACACTAGAAGAACAGTATTTGG
TATCTGCGCTCTGCTGAAGCCAGTTACCTTCGGAAAAAGAGTTGGTAGCTCTTGATCCGGCAAACAAACC
ACCGCTGGTAGCGGTGGTTTTTTTGTTTGCAAGCAGCAGATTACGCGCAGAAAAAAAGGATCTCAAGAAG
ATCCTTTGATCTTTTCTACGGGGTCTGACGCTCAGTGGAACGAAAACTCACGTTAAGGGATTTTGGTCAT
GAGATTATCAAAAAGGATCTTCACCTAGATCCTTTTAAATTAAAAATGAAGTTTTAAATCAATCTAAAGT
ATATATGAGTAAACTTGGTCTGACAGTTACCAATGCTTAATCAGTGAGGCACCTATCTCAGCGATCTGTC
TATTTCGTTCATCCATAGTTGCCTGACTCCCCGTCGTGTAGATAACTACGATACGGGAGGGCTTACCATC
TGGCCCCAGTGCTGCAATGATACCGCGAGACCCACGCTCACCGGCTCCAGATTTATCAGCAATAAACCAG
CCAGCCGGAAGGGCCGAGCGCAGAAGTGGTCCTGCAACTTTATCCGCCTCCATCCAGTCTATTAATTGTT
GCCGGGAAGCTAGAGTAAGTAGTTCGCCAGTTAATAGTTTGCGCAACGTTGTTGCCATTGCTACAGGCAT
CGTGGTGTCACGCTCGTCGTTTGGTATGGCTTCATTCAGCTCCGGTTCCCAACGATCAAGGCGAGTTACA
TGATCCCCCATGTTGTGCAAAAAAGCGGTTAGCTCCTTCGGTCCTCCGATCGTTGTCAGAAGTAAGTTGG
CCGCAGTGTTATCACTCATGGTTATGGCAGCACTGCATAATTCTCTTACTGTCATGCCATCCGTAAGATG
CTTTTCTGTGACTGGTGAGTACTCAACCAAGTCATTCTGAGAATAGTGTATGCGGCGACCGAGTTGCTCT
TGCCCGGCGTCAATACGGGATAATACCGCGCCACATAGCAGAACTTTAAAAGTGCTCATCATTGGAAAAC
GTTCTTCGGGGCGAAAACTCTCAAGGATCTTACCGCTGTTGAGATCCAGTTCGATGTAACCCACTCGTGC
ACCCAACTGATCTTCAGCATCTTTTACTTTCACCAGCGTTTCTGGGTGAGCAAAAACAGGAAGGCAAAAT
GCCGCAAAAAAGGGAATAAGGGCGACACGGAAATGTTGAATACTCATACTCTTCCTTTTTCAATATTATT
GAAGCATTTATCAGGGTTATTGTCTCATGAGCGGATACATATTTGAAAGGCCTCCAAAAAAGCCTCCTCA
CTACTTCTGGAATAGCTCAGAGGCCGAGGCGGCCTCGGCCTCTGCATAAATAAAAAAAATTAGTCAGCCA
TGGGGCGGAGAATGGGCGGAACTGGGCGGAGTTAGGGGCGGGATGGGCGGAGTTAGGGGCGGGATAGCTA
GAGCCAGACATGATAAGATACATTGATGAGTTTGGACAAACCACAACTAGAATGCAGTGAAAAAAATGCT
TTATTTGTGAAATTTGTGATGCTATTGCTTTATTTGTAACCATTATAAGCTGCAATAAACAAGTTCCTCT
CACTCTCTGATATTCATTTCTTTGCAAGTTATAAATACTGAATAATAAGATGACATGAACTACTACTGCT
AGAGATTTTCCACACTGACTAAAAGGGTCTGAGGGATCTCTAGTTACCAGAGTCACACAACAGACGGGCA
CACACTACTTGAAGCACTCAAGGCAAGCTTTATTGAGGCTTAAGCAGTGGGTTCCCTAGTTAGCCAGAGA
GCTCCCAGGCTCAGATCTGGTCTAACCAGAGAGACCCAGTACAAGCAAAAAGCAGATCTTGTCTTCGTTG
GGAGTGAATTAGCCCTTCCAGTCCCCCCTTTTCTTTTAAAAAGTGGCTAAGATCTACAGCTGCCTTGTAA
GTCATTGGTCTTAAAGGTACCTCTAGTCCGGACGCCGAGGCGAAACAGGCGGGGAGGCGGCCCAAAGGGA
GATCCGACTCGTCTGAGGGCGAAGGCGAAGACGCGGAAGAGGCCGCAGAGCCGGCAGCAGGCCGCGGGAA
GGAAGGTCCGCTGGATTGAGGGCCGAAGGGACGTAGCAGAAGGACGTCCCGCGCAGAATCCAGGTGGCAA
CACAGGCGAGCAGCCATGGAAAGGACGTCAGCTTCCCCGACAACACCACGGAATTGTCAGTGCCCAACAG
CCGAGCCCCTGTCCAGCAGCGGGCAAGGCAGGCGGCGATGAGTTCCGCCGTGGCAATAGGGAGGGGGAAA
GCGAAAGTCCCGGAAAGGAGCTGACAGGTGGTGGCAATGCCCCAACCAGTGGGGGTTGCGTCAGCAAACA
CAGTGCACACCACGCCACGTTGCCTGACAACGGGCCACAACTCCTCATAAAGAGACAGCAACCAGGATTT
ATACAAGGAGGAGAAAATGAAAGCCATACGGGAAGCAATAGCATGATACAAAGGCATTAAAGCAGCGTAT
CCACATAGCGTAAAAGGAGCAACATAGTTAAGAATACGATATCTTGGATCGATCCTTACTTAGTTACCCG
GGGAGCATGTCAAGGTCAAAATCGTCAAGAGCGTCAGCAGGCAGCATATCAAGGTCAAAGTCGTCAAGGG
CATCGGCTGGGAGCATGTCTAAGTCAAAATCGTCAAGGGCGTCGGTCGGCCCGCCGCTTTCGCACTTTAG
CTGTTTCTCCAGGCCACATATGATTAGTTCCAGGCCGAAAAGGAAGGCAGGTTCGGCTCCCTGCCGGTCG
AACAGCTCAATTGCTTGTCTCAGAAGTGGGGGCATAGAATCGGTGGTAGGTGTCTCTCTTTCCTCTTTTG
CTACTTGATGCTCCTGTTCCTCCAATACGCAGCCCAGTGTAAAGTGGCCCACGGCGGACAGAGCGTACAG
TGCGTTCTCCAGGGAGAAGCCTTGCTGACACAGGAACGCGAGCTGATTTTCCAGGGTTTCGTACTGTTTC
TCTGTTGGGCGGGTGCCGAGATGCACTTTAGCCCCGTCGCGATGTGAGAGGAGAGCACAGCGGTATGACT
TGGCGTTGTTCCGCAGAAAGTCTTGCCATGACTCGCCTTCCAGGGGGCAGAAGTGGGTATGATGCCTGTC
CAGCATCTCGATTGGCAGGGCATCGAGCAGGGCCCGCTTGTTCTTCACGTGCCAGTACAGGGTAGGCTGC
TCAACTCCCAGCTTTTGAGCGAGTTTCCTTGTCGTCAGGCCTTCGATACCGACACCATTGAGTAATTCCA
GAGCTCCGTTTATGACTTTGCTCTTGTCCAGTCTAGACATGGTGAATTGCTGGGGAGAGAGGTCGGTGAT
TCGGTCAACGAGGGAGCCGACTGCCGACGTGCGCTCCGGAGGCTTGCAGAATGCGGAACACCGCGCGGGC
AGGAACAGGGCCCACACTACCGCCCCACACCCCGCCTCCCGCACCGCCCCTTCCCGGCCGCTGCTCTCGG
CGCGCCCTGCTGAGCAGCCGCTATTGGCCACAGCCCATCGCGGTCGGCGCGCTGCCATTGCTCCCTGGCG
CTGTCCGTCTGCGAGGGTACTAGTGAGACGTGCGGCTTCCGTTTGTCACGTCCGGCACGCCGCGAACCGC
AAGGAACCTTCCCGACTTAGGGGCGGAGCAGGAAGCGTCGCCGGGGGGCCCACAAGGGTAGCGGCGAAGA
TCCGGGTGACGCTGCGAACGGACGTGAAGAATGTGCGAGACCCAGGGTCGGCGCCGCTGCGTTTCCCGGA
ACCACGCCCAGAGCAGCCGCGTCCCTGCGCAAACCCAGGGCTGCCTTGGAAAAGGCGCAACCCCAACCCC
GGATGAATTCGGCCCTAGTGCAGACGCCGCCGGATCAGTACGATGAACAGCACCACCAGGAGTGTGACTA
CCAGCACCCCTGTCACAGCCACCTGGAGCCACAGAGCCCCAGGTGAGGGCCTTCCACTACCTGAGCCGGA
ACTGCCGCTCCCCTCTCCACTCCCAGGCTTACCAGACCCAGAAGTAGAGCCGCTACCCTCGCCTGATCCG
GGCTTGCCAGAACCTGACGTGGAACCGAATTCCACCATGAAAACTTTATGGCCCCCCCACAATACTGAGT
CAGCATTTAATCGCCAACCACTAACCCACTGCTGCGCCTCCTGATTTGTCAACAATTCCATGAAGTTTTT
CGGCACGCTTGTGAAATAATTGTTTGTGTTGGTGAAATTCGATGCTGAGTGTATACCAACAATGAACCCA
TCTCTAGTTGATACTAATGGATTGCCACACTGCCCATCCTTGGTTTGAATCCAATGCTTCCAGAATATGC
CATCAGATGAAGGGAATGTGCAACTAGTGTCTGACACCATGCTAGACATGCTCTTAGTTTGGAAGTTGGT
TGTCACAAGACATATGCGCTCTTCCCTTTGTGGCTCTCTAAATTTCAGCTTTTGAGGAAATGGTGGGAAA
TCCTTAGGCATGCGAATAATTATCATGTCCCTCCCATCAATGAGGTGTTGTTGCAAAGTCGTGGTGTTCT
TGACCTTGAATACACCATGTAGTGATTGGACCAACAGTGTTCCATTATTTCTTCTAAACAAGTGCTTGTT
TGTAATGATGAAGGGACCAAATCCAATACCATACAACGATGTTGTGTGCCCATCAGATTCATTCGTCAAA
TGACAAATGGTGCTCGATATCGGGTTGTAATCACGTGGTCCCTTAAACAAGCTTTCTCCGCCTGAACCGG
ATCCGCCTGTGCCAGATCCAAGGTCCTTGTACAGCTCGTCCATGCCGAGAGTGATCCCGGCGGCGGTCAC
GAACTCCAGCAGGACCATGTGATCGCGCTTCTCGTTGGGGTCTTTGCTCAGGGCGGACTGGGTGCTCAGG
TAGTGGTTGTCGGGCAGCAGCACGGGGCCGTCGCCGATGGGGGTGTTCTGCTGGTAGTGGTCGGCGAGCT
GCACGCTGCCGTCCTCGATGTTGTGGCGGATCTTGAAGTTCACCTTGATGCCGTTCTTCTGCTTGTCGGC
CATGATATAGACGTTGTGGCTGTTGTAGTTGTACTCCAGCTTGTGCCCCAGGATGTTGCCGTCCTCCTTG
AAGTCGATGCCCTTCAGCTCGATGCGGTTCACCAGGGTGTCGCCCTCGAACTTCACCTCGGCGCGGGTCT
TGTAGTTGCCGTCGTCCTTGAAGAAGATGGTGCGCTCCTGGACGTAGCCTTCGGGCATGGCGGACTTGAA
GAAGTCGTGCTGCTTCATGTGGTCGGGGTAGCGGCTGAAGCACTGCACGCCGTAGGTCAGGGTGGTCACG
AGGGTGGGCCAGGGCACGGGCAGCTTGCCGGTGGTGCAGATGAACTTCAGGGTCAGCTTGCCGTAGGTGG
CATCGCCCTCGCCCTCGCCGGACACGCTGAACTTGTGGCCGTTTACGTCGCCGTCCAGCTCGACCAGGAT
GGGCACCACCCCGGTGAACAGCTCCTCGCCCTTGCTCACCATGGTGGCGCTAGCCAATTCTCCAGGCG
